>Addgene plasmid #217595 | DVK_pBR322_FG | addgene full sequence | sequence record 450353 | Addgene NGS Result
ATCGCTGTTAAAAGGACAATTACAAACAGGAATCGAATGCAACCGGCGCAGGAACACTGCCAGCGCATCA
ACAATATTTTCACCTGAATCAGGATATTCTTCTAATACCTGGAATGCTGTTTTCCCGGGGATCGCAGTGG
TGAGTAACCATGCATCATCAGGAGTACGGATAAAATGCTTGATGGTCGGAAGAGGCATAAATTCCGTCAG
CCAGTTTAGTCTGACCATCTCATCTGTAACATCATTGGCAACGCTACCTTTGCCATGTTTCAGAAACAAC
TCTGGCGCATCGGGCTTCCCATACAATCGATAGATTGTCGCACCTGATTGCCCGACATTATCGCGAGCCC
ATTTATACCCATATAAATCAGCATCCATGTTGGAATTTAATCGCGGCCTGGAGCAAGACGTTTCCCGTTG
AATATGGCTCATAACACCCCTTGTATTACTGTTTATGTAAGCAGACAGTTTTATTGTTCATGATGATATA
TTTTTATCTTGTGCAATGTAACATCAGAGATTTTGAGACACAACGTGGCTTTGTTGAATAAATCGAACTT
TTGCTGAGTTGAAGGATCAGCTCGAGTGCCACCTGACGTCTAAGAAACCATTATTATCATGACATTAACC
TATAAAAATAGGCGTATCACGAGGCAGAATTTCAGATAAAAAAAATCCTTAGCTTTCGCTAAGGATGATT
TCTGGAATTCGCGGCCGCTTCTAGAGACTAGTGGAAGACATCGCTAGAGACCTGCACCATATGCGGTGTG
AAATACCGCACAGATGCGTAAGGAGAAAATACCGCATCAGGCGCCATTCGCCATTCAGGCTGCGCAACTG
TTGGGAAGGGCGATCGGTGCGGGCCTCTTCGCTATTACGCCAGCTGGCGAAAGGGGGATGTGCTGCAAGG
CGATTAAGTTGGGTAACGCCAGGGTTTTCCCAGTCACGACGTTGTAAAACGACGGCCAGTGAATTCGAGC
TCGGTACCCGGGGATCCTCTAGAGTCGACCTGCAGGCATGCAAGCTTGGCGTAATCATGGTCATAGCTGT
TTCCTGTGTGAAATTGTTATCCGCTCACAATTCCACACAACATACGAGCCGGAAGCATAAAGTGTAAAGC
CTGGGGTGCCTAATGAGTGAGCTAACTCACATTAATTGCGTTGCGCTCACTGCCCGCTTTCCAGTCGGGA
AACCTGTCGTGCCAGCTGCATTAATGAATCGGCCAACGCGCGGGGGTCTCTTGCCATGTCTTCTAACACC
TACATCTGTATTAACGAAGCGCTGGCATTGACCCTGAGTGATTTTTCTCTGGTCCCGCCGCATCCATACC
GCCAGTTGTTTACCCTCACAACGTTCCAGTAACCGGGCATGTTCATCATCAGTAACCCGTATCGTGAGCA
TCCTCTCTCGTTTCATCGGTATCATTACCCCATGAACAGAAATCCCCCTTACACGGAGGCATCAGTGACC
AAACAGGAAAAAACCGCCCTTAACATGGCCCGCTTTATCAGAAGCCAGACATTAACGCTTCTGGAGAAAC
TCAACGAGCTGGACGCGGATGAACAGGCAGACATCTGTGAATCGCTTCACGACCACGCTGATGAGCTTTA
CCGCAGCTGCCTCGCGCGTTTCGGTGATGACGGTGAAAACCTCTGACACATGCAGCTCCCGGCGACGGTC
ACAGCTTGTCTGTAAGCGGATGCCGGGAGCAGACAAGCCCGTCAGGGCGCGTCAGCGGGTGTTGGCGGGT
GTCGGGGCGCAGCCATGACCCAGTCACGTAGCGATAGCGGAGTGTATACTGGCTTAACTATGCGGCATCA
GAGCAGATTGTACTGAGAGTGCACCATTGCGGTGTGAAATACCGCACAGATGCGTAAGGAGAAAATACCG
CATCAGGCGCTCTTCCGCTTCCTCGCTCACTGACTCGCTGCGCTCGGTCGTTCGGCTGCGGCGAGCGGTA
TCAGCTCACTCAAAGGCGGTAATACGGTTATCCACAGAATCAGGGGATAACGCAGGAAAGAACATGTGAG
CAAAAGGCCAGCAAAAGGCCAGGAACCGTAAAAAGGCCGCGTTGCTGGCGTTTTTCCATAGGCTCCGCCC
CCCTGACGAGCATCACAAAAATCGACGCTCAAGTCAGAGGTGGCGAAACCCGACAGGACTATAAAGATAC
CAGGCGTTTCCCCCTGGAAGCTCCCTCGTGCGCTCTCCTGTTCCGACCCTGCCGCTTACCGGATACCTGT
CCGCCTTTCTCCCTTCGGGAAGCGTGGCGCTTTCTCATAGCTCACGCTGTAGGTATCTCAGTTCGGTGTA
GGTCGTTCGCTCCAAGCTGGGCTGTGTGCACGAACCCCCCGTTCAGCCCGACCGCTGCGCCTTATCCGGT
AACTATCGTCTTGAGTCCAACCCGGTAAGACACGACTTATCGCCACTGGCAGCAGCCACTGGTAACAGGA
TTAGCAGAGCGAGGTATGTAGGCGGTGCTACAGAGTTCTTGAAGTGGTGGCCTAACTACGGCTACACTAG
AAGGACAGTATTTGGTATCTGCGCTCTGCTGAAGCCAGTTACCTTCGGAAAAAGAGTTGGTAGCTCTTGA
TCCGGCAAACAAACCACCGCTGGTAGCGGTGGTTTTTTTGTTTGCAAGCAGCAGATTACGCGCAGAAAAA
AAGGATCTCAAGAAGATCCTTTGATCTTTTCTACCGGTCCGTCCAAAAAAAAAGGCTCCAAAAGGAGCCT
TTAATTGTATCGGTGATTAGAAAAACTCATCGAGCATCAAATGAAACTGCAATTTATTCATATCAGGATT
ATCAATACCATATTTTTGAAAAAGCCGTTTCTGTAATGAAGGAGAAAACTCACCGAGGCAGTTCCATAGG
ATGGCAAGATCCTGGTATCGGTCTGCGATTCCGACTCGTCCAACATCAATACAACCTATTAATTTCCCCT
CGTCAAAAATAAGGTTATCAAGTGAGAAATCACCATGAGTGACGACTGAATCCGGTGAGAATGGCAAAAG
CTTATGCATTTCTTTCCAGACTTGTTCAACAGGCCAGCCATTACGCTCGTCATCAAAATCACTCGCATCA
ACCAAACCGTTATTCATTCGTGATTGCGCCTGAGCAAGACGAAATACGCG
Features (pLannotate 1.2.2; 15 found; start..end, strand, type, name):
    659..702     -  terminator     bacterial terminator: putative bacterial transcription terminator
    705..726     +  misc_feature   BioBrick prefix: BioBrick prefix for parts that do not start with "ATG"
    753..811     +  misc_feature   bom (fragment): basis of mobility region from pBR322
    817..974     -  CDS            lacZα (fragment): LacZα fragment of β-galactosidase; lacZ fragment
    971..1027    +  misc_feature   MCS: pUC18/19 multiple cloning site
   1064..1080    -  protein_bind   lac operator: The lac repressor binds to the lac operator to inhibit transcription in E. coli. This inhibition can be relieved by adding lactose or isopropyl-β-D-thiogalactopyranoside (IPTG). lac repressor encoded by lacI
   1088..1118    -  promoter       lac promoter: promoter for the E. coli lac operon
   1133..1154    -  protein_bind   CAP binding site: CAP binding activates transcription in the presence of cAMP. E. coli catabolite activator protein
   1167..1235    -  CDS            lacI (fragment): lac repressor; lacI; The lac repressor binds to the lac operator to inhibit transcription in E. coli. This inhibition can be relieved by adding lactose or isopropyl-β-D-thiogalactopyranoside (IPTG).
   1315..1425    -  CDS            mbeC (fragment): MBEC_ECOLX - Experimental evidence at protein level: Swiss-Prot protein existence level 1. Required for efficient mobilization of ColE1 plasmid and is thus essential to promote the specific transfer of the plasmid during conjugation. Probably functions by inducing DNA bending, helping the MbeA relaxase to melt the DNA around the nic site and cleave the phosphodiester bond. Binds specifically double-stranded DNA (dsDNA) containing the ColE1 oriT but does not recognize the inverted repeat (IR). From Escherichia coli.
   1465..1656    +  CDS            rop: Rop protein, which maintains plasmids at low copy number; rop
   1758..1897    +  misc_feature   bom: basis of mobility region from pBR322
   2083..2671    -  rep_origin     ori: high-copy-number ColE1/pMB1/pBR322/pUC origin of replication
   2702..2741    -  terminator     fd terminator: central terminator from bacteriophage fd (Otsuka and Kunisawa, 1982)
   2747..432     -  CDS            KanR (across the origin): aminoglycoside phosphotransferase; aph(3')-Ia; confers resistance to kanamycin in bacteria or G418 (Geneticin®) in eukaryotes
