[The description below was written by a language model from this plasmid's Addgene catalogue record and pLannotate feature annotations shown in this document.]
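Description:
DVK_pBR322_FG is an empty destination vector for the CIDAR MoClo (Golden Gate-style modular cloning) system, built on the DVK backbone and intended for use in E. coli. The sequenced record is 3,130 nt. It is selected with kanamycin through an aph(3')-Ia aminoglycoside phosphotransferase gene. It replicates from a pBR322-type ColE1/pMB1 origin accompanied by the rop gene, whose product holds copy number down, consistent with the catalogue listing as low copy. The pBR322-derived segment also brings along the bom (basis of mobility) region and a short mbeC fragment. These appear to be carried over with the origin region rather than serving as functional payload.

There is no insert. In its place the cloning site holds a lacZα dropout cassette consisting of a CAP binding site, lac promoter and lac operator driving a lacZα fragment with a pUC18/19-type multiple cloning site, plus a residual piece of lacI. In MoClo destination vectors such a cassette is normally excised during assembly and replaced by the incoming parts, which allows blue/white discrimination of recombinants, although the record does not describe this screen explicitly. According to the catalogue entry, the site is flanked by the F and G CIDAR MoClo overhangs for level 1 construct cloning, so assembled transcription units take the F-G position. The type IIS recognition sites themselves are not annotated in the feature table. A BioBrick prefix, a putative bacterial terminator and the phage fd terminator sit around the cassette and resistance gene, probably insulating them from read-through transcription. The plasmid belongs to a set of MoClo-compatible vectors made for modular protein expression in E. coli, here offering a lower-copy origin option.
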