Addgene plasmid #217595: DVK_pBR322_FG
Purpose: (Empty Backbone) Destination vector with kanamycin resistance and pBR322 origin of replication. Carries F-G CIDAR MoClo overhangs for level 1 construct cloning.
Depositing lab: Wei Huang. Depositing organization: University of Oxford. Publication: Construction and Characterization of MoClo-Compatible Vectors for Modular Protein Expression in E. coli. Nielsen JR, Lewis MJ, Huang WE. ACS Synth Biol. 2025 Jan 12. doi: 10.1021/acssynbio.4c00564. PubMed 39801078.
Backbone
  Vector backbone: DVK
  Vector type: Synthetic Biology
Growth in bacteria
  Bacterial resistance: Kanamycin, 50 μg/mL
  Growth temperature: 37°C
  Growth strain: DH5alpha
  Copy number: Low Copy
Gene/Insert
  Gene/Insert name: None
  Mutation: None
Terms and licenses: Academic/Nonprofit Terms; Industry Terms: Not Available to Industry
How to cite: DVK_pBR322_FG was a gift from Wei Huang (Addgene plasmid # 217595 ; http://n2t.net/addgene:217595 ; RRID:Addgene_217595)
